>Addgene plasmid #14671 | pRc/RSV Flag MKK3 | addgene partial sequence | sequence record 21810 | 14671 with BGHrev
CCCCCGGGCTGCAGGAATTCCCCCTAGGGGGTGGGGGAGAAGCGATCAGCTCCAAACCATGCAAGAAAAA
CAAGCCAAACCCATAAAGCAAAAGAAAAAATCAACAGAGGATAAATTAAAAAAAACACGAAAGGTGAATG
ACACCGATAACGGTGGCGGGCAGGACTGGGTGAGCCAGTGTGCTCCGCAGAGGCCCTGTTTGCCAGTGCC
AGGGGAAGGCCTTGGGCGGCTCATGGCATCTCCCTCATGGGAGTCTTGGGGTATTCACACAACTCATCCC
CTCTTGTGTACCCCGCACCAAAGCCGGGATAGAGGTGTGGCCACCCTGGGCCAAAGTGTGCAAAGTCCAT
TCAGTCGAGAGATTAAAAAAATATACAACTTGGATGGCATCCAGGCTGGGCAAGGCGGTGGCCCATCCAC
CCAGGCACTGGCAGCCTGCTGTGCAGGGGCAGCAGCATCCACAGGGGGCATCCAGGCCCCCTCAGTCCAG
GATCTCAGCAGCTGGAGACGGGTCCTAGGAGCAGCAGGGAGAGGCACTGGTGGGGCCGACAAGGGCCTGG
CTGGGAGCCCCAATGGTCTGCTTCTTTGGCACTTGGGACAAATGGCTCGCCAC
