>Addgene plasmid #14671 | pRc/RSV Flag MKK3 | addgene partial sequence | sequence record 36704 | pREP-fwd
CAGCTTCGGCAGCCAACATGGACTATAAGGACGATGACGACAAATCCAAGCCACCCGCACCCAACCCCAC
ACCCCCCCGGAACCTGGACTCCCGGACCTTCATCACCATTGGAGACAGAAACTTTGAGGTGGAGGCTGAT
GACTTGGTGACCATCTCAGAACTGGGCCGTGGAGCCTATGGGGTGGTAGAGAAGGTGCGGCACGCCCAGA
GCGGCACCATCATGGCCGTGAAGCGGATCCGGGCCACCGTGAACTCACAGGAGCAGAAGCGGCTGCTCAT
GGACCTGGACATCAACATGCGCACGGTCGACTGTTTCTACACTGTCACCTTCTACGGGGCACTATTCAGA
GAGGGAGACGTGTGGATCTGCATGGAGCTCATGGACACATCCTTGGACAAGTTCTACCGGAAGGTGCTGG
ATAAAAACATGACAATTCCAGAGGACATCCTTGGGGAGATTGCTGTGTCTATCGTGCGGGCCCTGGAGCA
TCTGCACAGCAAGCTGTCGGTGATCCACAGAGATGTGAAGCCCTCCAATGTCCTTATCAACAAGGAGGGC
CATGTGAAGATGTGTGACTTTGGCATCAGTGGCTACTTGGTGGACTCTGTGGCCAAGACGATGGATGCCG
GCTGCAAGCCCTACATGGCCCCTGAGAGGATCAACCCAGAGCTGAACCAGAAGGGCTACAATGTCAAGTC
CGACGTCTGGAGCCTGGGCATCACCATGATTGAGATGGCCATCCTGCGGTTCCCTTACGAGTCCTGGGGG
ACCCCGTTCCAGCAGCTGAAGCAGGTGGTGGAGGAGCCGTCCCCCCAGCTCCCAGCCGACCGTTTCTCCC
CCGAGTTTGTGGACTTCACTGCTCANTGCCTGAGGAANAACCCCGCANAGCGTATGANNTACCTGGANCT
GATGGAGCACCCNTTCTTCACCT
