[The description below was written by a language model from this plasmid's Addgene catalogue record.]
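Description:
pRc/RSV Flag MKK3 is a mammalian expression plasmid built on the pRc/RSV backbone (about 5.2 kb without insert) that carries a roughly 1.8 kb human MKK3 cDNA. MKK3 is the product of the MAP2K3 gene, also known as MEK3 or SAPKK2, a dual-specificity MAP kinase kinase. The plasmid is maintained in E. coli as a high-copy construct under ampicillin selection. The record does not list individual backbone features. However, the backbone name and the sequencing primers, one reading in from the upstream promoter side and a reverse primer in the bovine growth hormone polyadenylation region, are consistent with the usual arrangement of this vector family, in which a Rous sarcoma virus LTR promoter drives the insert and a BGH polyA signal terminates the transcript. No mammalian selection marker is stated in the record.

The MKK3 coding sequence was inserted by restriction cloning between HindIII at the 5′ end and SpeI at the 3′ end. Both sites are retained, so the insert can be excised or exchanged. A Flag epitope is fused to the N terminus of the kinase, which allows the exogenous protein to be detected by immunoblotting or immunofluorescence. The tag also allows recovery by immunoprecipitation with anti-Flag antibodies, for example for immune-complex kinase assays.

The construct comes from work that defined separate human MAP kinase signalling pathways according to their MEK and MKK isoforms. It is suited to transient or constitutive overexpression of tagged wild-type MKK3 in cultured mammalian cells, for studying its activation, its substrate specificity and its place in stress-activated kinase cascades.
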