Addgene plasmid #14671: pRc/RSV Flag MKK3
Depositing lab: Roger Davis. Publication: Independent human MAP-kinase signal transduction pathways defined by MEK and MKK isoforms. Derijard B, Raingeaud J, Barrett T, Wu IH, Han J, Ulevitch RJ, Davis RJ. Science. 1995 Feb 3. 267(5198):682-5. 10.1126/science.7839144 PubMed 7839144.
Backbone
  Vector backbone: pRc/RSV
  Backbone size w/o insert (bp): 5224
  Vector type: Mammalian Expression
Growth in bacteria
  Bacterial resistance: Ampicillin, 100 μg/mL
  Growth temperature: 37°C
  Growth strain: DH5alpha
  Copy number: High Copy
Gene/Insert
  Gene/Insert name: MKK3
  Species: H. sapiens (human)
  Insert size (bp): 1767
  GenBank ID: L36719
  Entrez Gene: MAP2K3 (a.k.a. MAPKK3, MEK3, MKK3, PRKMK3, SAPKK-2, SAPKK2)
  Tag / fusion protein: Flag (N terminal on insert)
  Cloning method: Restriction Enzyme; 5′ cloning site Hind III (not destroyed); 3′ cloning site Spe1 (not destroyed)
  Sequencing primers: 5′ pREP-fwd (GCTCGATACAATAAACGCC ); 3′ BGH-rev
Terms and licenses: Academic/Nonprofit Terms; Industry Terms: Not Available to Industry
How to cite: pRc/RSV Flag MKK3 was a gift from Roger Davis (Addgene plasmid # 14671 ; http://n2t.net/addgene:14671 ; RRID:Addgene_14671)
